Addgene plasmid #162430: FRB3N-CFP-CAAX
Purpose: for use in CIT (chemically induced trimerization) system
Depositing lab: Takanari Inoue. Depositing organization: Johns Hopkins University and School of Medicine. Publication: Rational design and implementation of a chemically inducible heterotrimerization system. Wu HD, Kikuchi M, Dagliyan O, Aragaki AK, Nakamura H, Dokholyan NV, Umehara T, Inoue T. Nat Methods. 2020 Sep;17(9):928-936. doi: 10.1038/s41592-020-0913-x. Epub 2020 Aug 3. PubMed 32747768.
Backbone
  Vector backbone: N1
  Backbone manufacturer: Clontech
  Vector type: Mammalian Expression
Growth in bacteria
  Bacterial resistance: Kanamycin, 50 μg/mL
  Growth temperature: 37°C
  Growth strain: DH5alpha
  Copy number: High Copy
Gene/Insert
  Gene/Insert name: FRB3N-CFP-CAAX
  Species: Synthetic
  Promoter: CMV
  Cloning method: Restriction Enzyme; 5′ cloning site KpnI (not destroyed); 3′ cloning site SalI (not destroyed)
  Sequencing primers: 5′ CGTCGCCGTCCAGCTCGACCAG
Terms and licenses: Academic/Nonprofit Terms; Industry Terms: Not Available to Industry
How to cite: FRB3N-CFP-CAAX was a gift from Takanari Inoue (Addgene plasmid # 162430 ; http://n2t.net/addgene:162430 ; RRID:Addgene_162430)
