[The description below was written by a language model from this plasmid's Addgene catalogue record and pLannotate feature annotations shown in this document.]
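Description:
FRB3N-CFP-CAAX is a mammalian expression plasmid built on the Clontech N1 backbone and made for a chemically induced trimerization (CIT) system. It is about 4.9 kb and is propagated in E. coli at high copy from a ColE1/pUC-type origin. Selection uses the Tn5 NeoR/KanR gene. Tandem bacterial (bla) and SV40 early promoters drive this gene, and an HSV TK polyadenylation signal follows it, so the one cassette gives kanamycin resistance in bacteria and can give G418 resistance in transfected mammalian cells. An f1 origin is also present. The short matches annotated as ble, bGH poly(A) and SV40 large T antigen are small fragments and are probably backbone remnants or annotation artefacts rather than functional parts.

The payload is a synthetic fusion expressed from the CMV immediate early enhancer and promoter and terminated by the SV40 poly(A) signal. The insert was cloned between KpnI and SalI sites, both of which are retained. The feature table shows only a short N-terminal stretch matching the FKBP-rapamycin binding (FRB) domain. This fits the name FRB3N, which suggests an N-terminal piece of a split FRB rather than the whole domain, although the record does not define the split point or describe the unannotated sequence that follows it. Next come ECFP and a C-terminal fragment of K-Ras. The K-Ras fragment supplies the CAAX motif, a lipid-modified tail commonly used to anchor proteins at the plasma membrane. The product is therefore a cyan fluorescent, membrane-tethered FRB fragment. Its likely role is as one of three components brought together by a small-molecule inducer, but the record does not name the partner constructs or the inducer.
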