Features (pLannotate 1.2.2; 17 found; start..end, strand, type, name):
     61..364     +  enhancer       CMV enhancer: human cytomegalovirus immediate early enhancer
    365..568     +  promoter       CMV promoter: human cytomegalovirus (CMV) immediate early promoter
    591..627     +  misc_feature   MCS (fragment): multiple cloning site
    637..702     +  CDS            FRB* (fragment): T2098L mutant of FKBP-rapamycin binding domain of human FRAP binds synthetic ligands such as AP21967
    774..800     +  misc_feature   MCS (fragment): multiple cloning site
    808..1524    +  CDS            ECFP: ECFP is a basic (constitutively fluorescent) cyan fluorescent protein published in 1996, derived from Aequorea victoria. It has low acid sensitivity.
   1540..1602    +  CDS            K-Ras (fragment): human small GTPase proto-oncoprotein
   1618..1701    +  CDS            large T antigen (fragment): large T antigen from SV40 (simian virus 40)
   1724..1845    +  polyA_signal   SV40 poly(A) signal: SV40 polyadenylation signal
   1879..2307    -  rep_origin     f1 ori (sequence partly withheld): f1 bacteriophage origin of replication; arrow indicates direction of (+) strand synthesis
   2334..2438    +  promoter       AmpR promoter: bla
   2440..2797    +  promoter       SV40 promoter: SV40 enhancer and early promoter
   2832..3626    +  CDS            NeoR/KanR: aminoglycoside phosphotransferase from Tn5; aph(3')-II (or nptII); confers resistance to neomycin, kanamycin, and G418 (Geneticin®)
   3647..3799    +  CDS            ble (fragment): BLE_KLEPN - Experimental evidence at protein level: Swiss-Prot protein existence level 1. Binding protein with a strong affinity to the bleomycin family of antibiotics. Binds to CL990; an antimitotic-antibiotic compound. From Klebsiella pneumoniae.
   3858..3905    +  polyA_signal   HSV TK poly(A) signal: herpes simplex virus thymidine kinase polyadenylation signal (Cole and Stacy, 1985)
   3996..4012    -  polyA_signal   bGH poly(A) signal (fragment): bovine growth hormone polyadenylation signal
   4234..4822    +  rep_origin     ori: high-copy-number ColE1/pMB1/pBR322/pUC origin of replication
>Addgene plasmid #162430 | FRB3N-CFP-CAAX | addgene full sequence | sequence record 319778 | Addgene NGS Result
TAGTTATTAATAGTAATCAATTACGGGGTCATTAGTTCATAGCCCATATATGGAGTTCCGCGTTACATAA
CTTACGGTAAATGGCCCGCCTGGCTGACCGCCCAACGACCCCCGCCCATTGACGTCAATAATGACGTATG
TTCCCATAGTAACGCCAATAGGGACTTTCCATTGACGTCAATGGGTGGAGTATTTACGGTAAACTGCCCA
CTTGGCAGTACATCAAGTGTATCATATGCCAAGTACGCCCCCTATTGACGTCAATGACGGTAAATGGCCC
GCCTGGCATTATGCCCAGTACATGACCTTATGGGACTTTCCTACTTGGCAGTACATCTACGTATTAGTCA
TCGCTATTACCATGGTGATGCGGTTTTGGCAGTACATCAATGGGCGTGGATAGCGGTTTGACTCACGGGG
ATTTCCAAGTCTCCACCCCATTGACGTCAATGGGAGTTTGTTTTGGCACCAAAATCAACGGGACTTTCCA
AAATGTCGTAACAACTCCGCCCCATTGACGCAAATGGGCGGTAGGCGTGTACGGTGGGAGGTCTATATAA
GCAGAGCTGGTTTAGTGAACCGTCAGATCCGCTAGCGCTACCGGACTCAGATCTCGAGCTCAAGCTTGCC
ACCATGATCCTCTGGCATGAGATGTGGCATGAAGGCCTGGAAGAGGCATCTCGTTTGTACTTTGGGGAAA
GGCAGTCGACGAGTGCTGGTGGTAGTGCTGGTGGTAGTGCTGGTGGTAGTGCTGGTGGTAGTGCTGGTGG
TCGGGTACCGCGGGCCCGGGATCCACCGGTCGCCACCATGGTGAGCAAGGGCGAGGAGCTGTTCACCGGG
GTGGTGCCCATCCTGGTCGAGCTGGACGGCGACGTAAACGGCCACAAGTTCAGCGTGTCCGGCGAGGGCG
AGGGCGATGCCACCTACGGCAAGCTGACCCTGAAGTTCATCTGCACCACCGGCAAGCTGCCCGTGCCCTG
GCCCACCCTCGTGACCACCCTGACCTGGGGCGTGCAGTGCTTCAGCCGCTACCCCGACCACATGAAGCAG
CACGACTTCTTCAAGTCCGCCATGCCCGAAGGCTACGTCCAGGAGCGCACCATCTTCTTCAAGGACGACG
GCAACTACAAGACCCGCGCCGAGGTGAAGTTCGAGGGCGACACCCTGGTGAACCGCATCGAGCTGAAGGG
CATCGACTTCAAGGAGGACGGCAACATCCTGGGGCACAAGCTGGAGTACAACTACATCAGCCACAACGTC
TATATCACCGCCGACAAGCAGAAGAACGGCATCAAGGCCAACTTCAAGATCCGCCACAACATCGAGGACG
GCAGCGTGCAGCTCGCCGACCACTACCAGCAGAACACCCCCATCGGCGACGGCCCCGTGCTGCTGCCCGA
CAACCACTACCTGAGCACCCAGTCCGCCCTGAGCAAAGACCCCAACGAGAAGCGCGATCACATGGTCCTG
CTGGAGTTCGTGACCGCCGCCGGGATCACTCTCGGCATGGACGAGCTGTACAAGTCCGGACTCAGATCTA
AGATGAGCAAAGATGGTAAAAAGAAGAAAAAGAAGTCAAAGACAAAGTGTGTAATTATGTAAGCGGCCGC
GACTCTAGATCATAATCAGCCATACCACATTTGTAGAGGTTTTACTTGCTTTAAAAAACCTCCCACACCT
CCCCCTGAACCTGAAACATAAAATGAATGCAATTGTTGTTGTTAACTTGTTTATTGCAGCTTATAATGGT
TACAAATAAAGCAATAGCATCACAAATTTCACAAATAAAGCATTTTTTTCACTGCATTCTAGTTGTGGTT
TGTCCAAACTCATCAATGTATCTTAAGGCGTAAATTGTAAGCGTTAATATTTTGTTAAAATTCGCGTTAA
ATTTTTGTTAAATCAGCTCATTTTTTAACCAATAGGCCGAAATCGGCAAAATCCCTTATAAATCAAAAGA
ATAGACCGAGATAGGGT
[37 nt withheld, positions 1978-2014]
AAAGAACGTGGACTCCAACGTCAAAGG
[49 nt withheld, positions 2042-2090]
T
[91 nt withheld, positions 2092-2182]
G
[124 nt withheld, positions 2184-2307]
CAGGTGGCACTTTTCGGGGAAATGTGCGCGGAACCCCTATTTGTTTATTTTTCTAAATACATTCAAATAT
GTATCCGCTCATGAGACAATAACCCTGATAAATGCTTCAATAATATTGAAAAAGGAAGAGTCCTGAGGCG
GAAAGAACCAGCTGTGGAATGTGTGTCAGTTAGGGTGTGGAAAGTCCCCAGGCTCCCCAGCAGGCAGAAG
TATGCAAAGCATGCATCTCAATTAGTCAGCAACCAGGTGTGGAAAGTCCCCAGGCTCCCCAGCAGGCAGA
AGTATGCAAAGCATGCATCTCAATTAGTCAGCAACCATAGTCCCGCCCCTAACTCCGCCCATCCCGCCCC
TAACTCCGCCCAGTTCCGCCCATTCTCCGCCCCATGGCTGACTAATTTTTTTTATTTATGCAGAGGCCGA
GGCCGCCTCGGCCTCTGAGCTATTCCAGAAGTAGTGAGGAGGCTTTTTTGGAGGCCTAGGCTTTTGCAAA
GATCGATCAAGAGACAGGATGAGGATCGTTTCGCATGATTGAACAAGATGGATTGCACGCAGGTTCTCCG
GCCGCTTGGGTGGAGAGGCTATTCGGCTATGACTGGGCACAACAGACAATCGGCTGCTCTGATGCCGCCG
TGTTCCGGCTGTCAGCGCAGGGGCGCCCGGTTCTTTTTGTCAAGACCGACCTGTCCGGTGCCCTGAATGA
ACTGCAAGACGAGGCAGCGCGGCTATCGTGGCTGGCCACGACGGGCGTTCCTTGCGCAGCTGTGCTCGAC
GTTGTCACTGAAGCGGGAAGGGACTGGCTGCTATTGGGCGAAGTGCCGGGGCAGGATCTCCTGTCATCTC
ACCTTGCTCCTGCCGAGAAAGTATCCATCATGGCTGATGCAATGCGGCGGCTGCATACGCTTGATCCGGC
TACCTGCCCATTCGACCACCAAGCGAAACATCGCATCGAGCGAGCACGTACTCGGATGGAAGCCGGTCTT
GTCGATCAGGATGATCTGGACGAAGAGCATCAGGGGCTCGCGCCAGCCGAACTGTTCGCCAGGCTCAAGG
CGAGCATGCCCGACGGCGAGGATCTCGTCGTGACCCATGGCGATGCCTGCTTGCCGAATATCATGGTGGA
AAATGGCCGCTTTTCTGGATTCATCGACTGTGGCCGGCTGGGTGTGGCGGACCGCTATCAGGACATAGCG
TTGGCTACCCGTGATATTGCTGAAGAGCTTGGCGGCGAATGGGCTGACCGCTTCCTCGTGCTTTACGGTA
TCGCCGCTCCCGATTCGCAGCGCATCGCCTTCTATCGCCTTCTTGACGAGTTCTTCTGAGCGGGACTCTG
GGGTTCGAAATGACCGACCAAGCGACGCCCAACCTGCCATCACGAGATTTCGATTCCACCGCCGCCTTCT
ATGAAAGGTTGGGCTTCGGAATCGTTTTCCGGGACGCCGGCTGGATGATCCTCCAGCGCGGGGATCTCAT
GCTGGAGTTCTTCGCCCACCCTAGGGGGAGGCTAACTGAAACACGGAAGGAGACAATACCGGAAGGAACC
CGCGCTATGACGGCAATAAAAAGACAGAATAAAACGCACGGTGTTGGGTCGTTTGTTCATAAACGCGGGG
TTCGGTCCCAGGGCTGGCACTCTGTCGATACCCCACCGAGACCCCATTGGGGCCAATACGCCCGCGTTTC
TTCCTTTTCCCCACCCCACCCCCCAAGTTCGGGTGAAGGCCCAGGGCTCGCAGCCAACGTCGGGGCGGCA
GGCCCTGCCATAGCCTCAGGTTACTCATATATACTTTAGATTGATTTAAAACTTCATTTTTAATTTAAAA
GGATCTAGGTGAAGATCCTTTTTGATAATCTCATGACCAAAATCCCTTAACGTGAGTTTTCGTTCCACTG
AGCGTCAGACCCCGTAGAAAAGATCAAAGGATCTTCTTGAGATCCTTTTTTTCTGCGCGTAATCTGCTGC
TTGCAAACAAAAAAACCACCGCTACCAGCGGTGGTTTGTTTGCCGGATCAAGAGCTACCAACTCTTTTTC
CGAAGGTAACTGGCTTCAGCAGAGCGCAGATACCAAATACTGTTCTTCTAGTGTAGCCGTAGTTAGGCCA
CCACTTCAAGAACTCTGTAGCACCGCCTACATACCTCGCTCTGCTAATCCTGTTACCAGTGGCTGCTGCC
AGTGGCGATAAGTCGTGTCTTACCGGGTTGGACTCAAGACGATAGTTACCGGATAAGGCGCAGCGGTCGG
GCTGAACGGGGGGTTCGTGCACACAGCCCAGCTTGGAGCGAACGACCTACACCGAACTGAGATACCTACA
GCGTGAGCTATGAGAAAGCGCCACGCTTCCCGAAGGGAGAAAGGCGGACAGGTATCCGGTAAGCGGCAGG
GTCGGAACAGGAGAGCGCACGAGGGAGCTTCCAGGGGGAAACGCCTGGTATCTTTATAGTCCTGTCGGGT
TTCGCCACCTCTGACTTGAGCGTCGATTTTTGTGATGCTCGTCAGGGGGGCGGAGCCTATGGAAAAACGC
CAGCAACGCGGCCTTTTTACGGTTCCTGGCCTTTTGCTGGCCTTTTGCTCACATGTTCTTTCCTGCGTTA
TCCCCTGATTCTGTGGATAACCGTATTACCGCCATGCAT
